Addgene plasmid #224551: pGWB402SN
Purpose: (Empty Backbone) Empty, Gateway-compatible expression vector for transient transformation of N. benthamiana leaves. Vector backbone encodes an N-terminal HA-Twin-Strep tag. Duplicated 35S promoter and 35S terminator.
Depositing lab: Paul Schulze-Lefert. Depositing organization: Max Planck Institute for Plant Breeding Research. Publication: The barley MLA13-AVR(A13) heterodimer reveals principles for immunoreceptor recognition of RNase-like powdery mildew effectors. Lawson AW, Flores-Ibarra A, Cao Y, An C, Neumann U, Gunkel M, Saur IML, Chai J, Behrmann E, Schulze-Lefert P. EMBO J. 2025 Jun;44(11):3210-3230. doi: 10.1038/s44318-025-00373-9. Epub 2025 Feb 13. PubMed 39948409.
Backbone
  Vector backbone: pGWB402N
  Backbone size (bp): 11331
  Vector type: Plant Expression
  Promoter: 2 X 35S
  Tag / fusion protein: HA-Twin-Strep (N terminal on backbone)
Growth in bacteria
  Bacterial resistance: Chloramphenicol and Spectinomycin, 25 & 50 μg/mL
  Growth temperature: 37°C
  Growth strain: ccdB Survival
  Copy number: Unknown
Gene/Insert
  Cloning method: Gateway Cloning
Terms and licenses: Academic/Nonprofit Terms; Industry Terms: Not Available to Industry
Depositor comments: Please visit https://doi.org/10.1101/2024.07.14.603419 for bioRxiv preprint.
How to cite: pGWB402SN was a gift from Paul Schulze-Lefert (Addgene plasmid # 224551 ; http://n2t.net/addgene:224551 ; RRID:Addgene_224551)
