[The description below was written by a language model from this plasmid's Addgene catalogue record and pLannotate feature annotations shown in this document.]
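Description:
pGWB402SN is an empty, Gateway-compatible binary plant expression vector of about 11.3 kb, derived from the pGWB402N backbone and intended for Agrobacterium-mediated transient expression in Nicotiana benthamiana leaves. The backbone carries a ColE1/pBR322-type origin with the bom mobilisation region for propagation in E. coli. It also carries the pVS1 origin with its RepA replication and StaA stability genes, which support maintenance in Agrobacterium. Bacterial selection relies on the aadA spectinomycin/streptomycin resistance gene in the backbone. The unrecombined vector additionally confers chloramphenicol resistance through the Gateway cassette. Because that cassette encodes the CcdB toxin, the empty vector has to be grown in a ccdB-tolerant strain.

Between the nopaline-type left and right T-DNA border repeats lie two units. The first is a plant selection marker, NeoR/KanR (nptII), driven by the NOS promoter and ended by the NOS terminator. The second is the expression cassette, in which an enhanced CaMV 35S promoter with a duplicated enhancer region precedes a sequence encoding an N-terminal HA epitope and two Strep-tag II repeats (Twin-Strep). This tag is followed by the attR1–CmR–ccdB–attR2 destination cassette and a CaMV 35S polyadenylation signal. An LR recombination with an entry clone replaces the CmR/ccdB segment with the gene of interest, producing an N-terminal HA-Twin-Strep fusion suited to immunodetection and Strep-Tactin affinity purification. A short His-tag-like fragment is annotated downstream of attR2, but the record does not describe it as a functional tag. The associated publication concerns a barley MLA13 immune receptor in complex with a powdery mildew effector, which is consistent with use of the vector for expressing and purifying plant-produced proteins.
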