Features (pLannotate 1.2.2; 31 found; start..end, strand, type, name):
    287..688     +  CDS            Y4CG_SINFN (fragment): Protein inferred from homology: Swiss-Prot protein existence level 3. From Sinorhizobium fredii (strain NBRC 101917 / NGR234).
   1248..1877    +  CDS            pVS1 StaA: stability protein from the Pseudomonas plasmid pVS1 (Heeb et al., 2000)
   2306..3379    +  CDS            pVS1 RepA: replication protein from the Pseudomonas plasmid pVS1 (Heeb et al., 2000)
   3445..3639    +  rep_origin     pVS1 oriV: origin of replication for the Pseudomonas plasmid pVS1 (Heeb et al., 2000)
   3842..3881    +  CDS            rop (fragment): Rop protein, which maintains plasmids at low copy number; rop
   3983..4123    +  misc_feature   bom: basis of mobility region from pBR322
   4309..4897    -  rep_origin     ori: high-copy-number ColE1/pMB1/pBR322/pUC origin of replication
   5143..5930    -  CDS            SmR (fragment): aminoglycoside adenylyltransferase (Murphy, 1985); aadA; confers resistance to spectinomycin and streptomycin
   5941..5997    -  CDS            GmR (fragment): gentamycin acetyltransferase; aacC1; confers resistance to gentamycin
   6173..6196    -  promoter       Pc promoter (fragment): intI1 (promoter lies within the coding sequence); class 1 integron promoter
   6455..6479    +  misc_feature   LB T-DNA repeat: left border repeat from nopaline C58 T-DNA
   6685..6868    +  promoter       NOS promoter: nopaline synthase promoter NOS promoter
   6889..7683    +  CDS            NeoR/KanR: aminoglycoside phosphotransferase from Tn5; aph(3')-II (or nptII); confers resistance to neomycin, kanamycin, and G418 (Geneticin®)
   7704..7853    +  CDS            ble (fragment): BLE_KLEPN - Experimental evidence at protein level: Swiss-Prot protein existence level 1. Binding protein with a strong affinity to the bleomycin family of antibiotics. Binds to CL990; an antimitotic-antibiotic compound. From Klebsiella pneumoniae.
   7860..8066    +  CDS            ocd (fragment): OCD_AGRFC - Experimental evidence at protein level: Swiss-Prot protein existence level 1. Catalyzes the conversion of L-ornithine into L-proline with release of ammonia. Is involved in the utilization of nopaline, a catabolic pathway that proceeds through L-arginine and L-ornithine to L-proline. Nopaline is a predominant opine in plant cells transformed with Ti plasmid pTiC58. From Agrobacterium fabrum (strain C58 / ATCC 33970) (Agrobacterium tumefaciens (strain C58)).
   8073..8325    +  terminator     NOS terminator: nopaline synthase terminator and poly(A) signal
   8373..9043    +  promoter       CaMV 35S promoter (enhanced): cauliflower mosaic virus 35S promoter with a duplicated enhancer region
   9066..9091    +  CDS            3xHA (fragment): three tandem HA epitope tags
   9123..9142    +  CDS            Strep-Tag II (fragment): peptide that binds Strep-Tactin®, an engineered form of streptavidin
   9183..9205    +  CDS            Strep-Tag II (fragment): peptide that binds Strep-Tactin®, an engineered form of streptavidin
   9219..9343    +  protein_bind   attR1: mutant version of attR; recombination site for the Gateway® LR reaction LR Clonase™
   9368..9398    +  promoter       lac UV5 promoter: E. coli lac promoter with an "up" mutation
   9422..9451    +  promoter       cat promoter (fragment): promoter of the E. coli cat gene encoding chloramphenicol acetyltransferase
   9452..10111   +  CDS            CmR: chloramphenicol acetyltransferase; cat; confers resistance to chloramphenicol
  10290..10448   +  CDS            ccdA (fragment): CCDA_ECO57 - Also known as H, letA. Experimental evidence at protein level: Swiss-Prot protein existence level 1. Antitoxin component of a type II toxin-antitoxin (TA) system which inhibits the post-segregational killing (PSK) of plasmid-free cells, also referred to as a plasmid addiction system. Binds to and blocks the activity of CcdB; will also remove bound CcdB protein from the CcdB-GyrA complex by forming a CcdA-CcdB complex, a process termed rejuvenation. Functions as a transcriptional corepressor for the ccdAB operon, repression also requires CcdB (By similarity). From Escherichia coli
  10453..10755   +  CDS            ccdB: CCDB_ECOLI - Also known as G, letB, letD. Experimental evidence at protein level: Swiss-Prot protein existence level 1. Toxic component of a type II toxin-antitoxin (TA) system, functioning in plasmid maintainence. Responsible for the post- segregational killing (PSK) of plasmid-free cells, also referred to as a plasmid addiction system. Half-life of over 2 hours. Cell killing by CcdB is accompanied by filamentation, defects in chromosome and plasmid segregation, defects in cell division, formation of anucleate cells, decreased DNA synthesis and plasmid loss. Interferes with the activity of DN
  10799..10923   -  protein_bind   attR2: mutant version of attR; recombination site for the Gateway® LR reaction LR Clonase™
  10940..10958   +  CDS            9xHis (fragment): 9xHis affinity tag
  11016..11175   +  polyA_signal   CaMV poly(A) signal (fragment): cauliflower mosaic virus polyadenylation signal
  11182..11202   -  misc_feature   MCS (fragment): pBluescript multiple cloning site
  11250..11274   +  misc_feature   RB T-DNA repeat: right border repeat from nopaline C58 T-DNA
>Addgene plasmid #224551 | pGWB402SN | addgene full sequence | sequence record 444736 | Addgene NGS Result
AGGTTTATCCGTTCGTCCATTTGTATGTGCATGCCAACCACAGGGTTCCCCTCGGGATCAAAGTACTTTG
ATCCAACCCCTCCGCTGCTATAGTGCAGTCGGCTTCTGACGTTCAGTGCAGCCGTCTTCTGAAAACGACA
TGTCGCACAAGTCCTAAGTTACGCGACAGGCTGCCGCCCTGCCCTTTTCCTGGCGTTTTCTTGTCGCGTG
TTTTAGTCGCATAAAGTAGAATACTTGCGACTAGAACCGGAGACATTACGCCATGAACAAGAGCGCCGCC
GCTGGCCTGCTGGGCTATGCCCGCGTCAGCACCGACGACCAGGACTTGACCAACCAACGGGCCGAACTGC
ACGCGGCCGGCTGCACCAAGCTGTTTTCCGAGAAGATCACCGGCACCAGGCGCGACCGCCCGGAGCTGGC
CAGGATGCTTGACCACCTACGCCCTGGCGACGTTGTGACAGTGACCAGGCTAGACCGCCTGGCCCGCAGC
ACCCGCGACCTACTGGACATTGCCGAGCGCATCCAGGAGGCCGGCGCGGGCCTGCGTAGCCTGGCAGAGC
CGTGGGCCGACACCACCACGCCGGCCGGCCGCATGGTGTTGACCGTGTTCGCCGGCATTGCCGAGTTCGA
GCGTTCCCTAATCATCGACCGCACCCGGAGCGGGCGCGAGGCCGCCAAGGCCCGAGGCGTGAAGTTTGGC
CCCCGCCCTACCCTCACCCCGGCACAGATCGCGCACGCCCGCGAGCTGATCGACCAGGAAGGCCGCACCG
TGAAAGAGGCGGCTGCACTGCTTGGCGTGCATCGCTCGACCCTGTACCGCGCACTTGAGCGCAGCGAGGA
AGTGACGCCCACCGAGGCCAGGCGGCGCGGTGCCTTCCGTGAGGACGCATTGACCGAGGCCGACGCCCTG
GCGGCCGCCGAGAATGAACGCCAAGAGGAACAAGCATGAAACCGCACCAGGACGGCCAGGACGAACCGTT
TTTCATTACCGAAGAGATCGAGGCGGAGATGATCGCGGCCGGGTACGTGTTCGAGCCGCCCGCGCACGTC
TCAACCGTGCGGCTGCATGAAATCCTGGCCGGTTTGTCTGATGCCAAGCTGGCGGCCTGGCCGGCCAGCT
TGGCCGCTGAAGAAACCGAGCGCCGCCGTCTAAAAAGGTGATGTGTATTTGAGTAAAACAGCTTGCGTCA
TGCGGTCGCTGCGTATATGATGCGATGAGTAAATAAACAAATACGCAAGGGGAACGCATGAAGGTTATCG
CTGTACTTAACCAGAAAGGCGGGTCAGGCAAGACGACCATCGCAACCCATCTAGCCCGCGCCCTGCAACT
CGCCGGGGCCGATGTTCTGTTAGTCGATTCCGATCCCCAGGGCAGTGCCCGCGATTGGGCGGCCGTGCGG
GAAGATCAACCGCTAACCGTTGTCGGCATCGACCGCCCGACGATTGACCGCGACGTGAAGGCCATCGGCC
GGCGCGACTTCGTAGTGATCGACGGAGCGCCCCAGGCGGCGGACTTGGCTGTGTCCGCGATCAAGGCAGC
CGACTTCGTGCTGATTCCGGTGCAGCCAAGCCCTTACGACATATGGGCCACCGCCGACCTGGTGGAGCTG
GTTAAGCAGCGCATTGAGGTCACGGATGGAAGGCTACAAGCGGCCTTTGTCGTGTCGCGGGCGATCAAAG
GCACGCGCATCGGCGGTGAGGTTGCCGAGGCGCTGGCCGGGTACGAGCTGCCCATTCTTGAGTCCCGTAT
CACGCAGCGCGTGAGCTACCCAGGCACTGCCGCCGCCGGCACAACCGTTCTTGAATCAGAACCCGAGGGC
GACGCTGCCCGCGAGGTCCAGGCGCTGGCCGCTGAAATTAAATCAAAACTCATTTGAGTTAATGAGGTAA
AGAGAAAATGAGCAAAAGCACAAACACGCTAAGTGCCGGCCGTCCGAGCGCACGCAGCAGCAAGGCTGCA
ACGTTGGCCAGCCTGGCAGACACGCCAGCCATGAAGCGGGTCAACTTTCAGTTGCCGGCGGAGGATCACA
CCAAGCTGAAGATGTACGCGGTACGCCAAGGCAAGACCATTACCGAGCTGCTATCTGAATACATCGCGCA
GCTACCAGAGTAAATGAGCAAATGAATAAATGAGTAGATGAATTTTAGCGGCTAAAGGAGGCGGCATGGA
AAATCAAGAACAACCAGGCACCGACGCCGTGGAATGCCCCATGTGTGGAGGAACGGGCGGTTGGCCAGGC
GTAAGCGGCTGGGTTGTCTGCCGGCCCTGCAATGGCACTGGAACCCCCAAGCCCGAGGAATCGGCGTGAG
CGGTCGCAAACCATCCGGCCCGGTACAAATCGGCGCGGCGCTGGGTGATGACCTGGTGGAGAAGTTGAAG
GCCGCGCAGGCCGCCCAGCGGCAACGCATCGAGGCAGAAGCACGCCCCGGTGAATCGTGGCAAGCGGCCG
CTGATCGAATCCGCAAAGAATCCCGGCAACCGCCGGCAGCCGGTGCGCCGTCGATTAGGAAGCCGCCCAA
GGGCGACGAGCAACCAGATTTTTTCGTTCCGATGCTCTATGACGTGGGCACCCGCGATAGTCGCAGCATC
ATGGACGTGGCCGTTTTCCGTCTGTCGAAGCGTGACCGACGAGCTGGCGAGGTGATCCGCTACGAGCTTC
CAGACGGGCACGTAGAGGTTTCCGCAGGGCCGGCCGGCATGGCCAGTGTGTGGGATTACGACCTGGTACT
GATGGCGGTTTCCCATCTAACCGAATCCATGAACCGATACCGGGAAGGGAAGGGAGACAAGCCCGGCCGC
GTGTTCCGTCCACACGTTGCGGACGTACTCAAGTTCTGCCGGCGAGCCGATGGCGGAAAGCAGAAAGACG
ACCTGGTAGAAACCTGCATTCGGTTAAACACCACGCACGTTGCCATGCAGCGTACGAAGAAGGCCAAGAA
CGGCCGCCTGGTGACGGTATCCGAGGGTGAAGCCTTGATTAGCCGCTACAAGATCGTAAAGAGCGAAACC
GGGCGGCCGGAGTACATCGAGATCGAGCTAGCTGATTGGATGTACCGCGAGATCACAGAAGGCAAGAACC
CGGACGTGCTGACGGTTCACCCCGATTACTTTTTGATCGATCCCGGCATCGGCCGTTTTCTCTACCGCCT
GGCACGCCGCGCCGCAGGCAAGGCAGAAGCCAGATGGTTGTTCAAGACGATCTACGAACGCAGTGGCAGC
GCCGGAGAGTTCAAGAAGTTCTGTTTCACCGTGCGCAAGCTGATCGGGTCAAATGACCTGCCGGAGTACG
ATTTGAAGGAGGAGGCGGGGCAGGCTGGCCCGATCCTAGTCATGCGCTACCGCAACCTGATCGAGGGCGA
AGCATCCGCCGGTTCCTAATGTACGGAGCAGATGCTAGGGCAAATTGCCCTAGCAGGGGAAAAAGGTCGA
AAAGGTCTCTTTCCTGTGGATAGCACGTACATTGGGAACCCAAAGCCGTACATTGGGAACCGGAACCCGT
ACATTGGGAACCCAAAGCCGTACATTGGGAACCGGTCACACATGTAAGTGACTGATATAAAAGAGAAAAA
AGGCGATTTTTCCGCCTAAAACTCTTTAAAACTTATTAAAACTCTTAAAACCCGCCTGGCCTGTGCATAA
CTGTCTGGCCAGCGCACAGCCGAAGAGCTGCAAAAAGCGCCTACCCTTCGGTCGCTGCGCTCCCTACGCC
CCGCCGCTTCGCGTCGGCCTATCGCGGCCGCTGGCCGCTCAAAAATGGCTGGCCTACGGCCAGGCAATCT
ACCAGGGCGCGGACAAGCCGCGCCGTCGCCACTCGACCGCCGGCGCCCACATCAAGGCACCCTGCCTCGC
GCGTTTCGGTGATGACGGTGAAAACCTCTGACACATGCAGCTCCCGGAGACGGTCACAGCTTGTCTGTAA
GCGGATGCCGGGAGCAGACAAGCCCGTCAGGGCGCGTCAGCGGGTGTTGGCGGGTGTCGGGGCGCAGCCA
TGACCCAGTCACGTAGCGATAGCGGAGTGTATACTGGCTTAACTATGCGGCATCAGAGCAGATTGTACTG
AGAGTGCACCATATGCGGTGTGAAATACCGCACAGATGCGTAAGGAGAAAATACCGCATCAGGCGCTCTT
CCGCTTCCTCGCTCACTGACTCGCTGCGCTCGGTCGTTCGGCTGCGGCGAGCGGTATCAGCTCACTCAAA
GGCGGTAATACGGTTATCCACAGAATCAGGGGATAACGCAGGAAAGAACATGTGAGCAAAAGGCCAGCAA
AAGGCCAGGAACCGTAAAAAGGCCGCGTTGCTGGCGTTTTTCCATAGGCTCCGCCCCCCTGACGAGCATC
ACAAAAATCGACGCTCAAGTCAGAGGTGGCGAAACCCGACAGGACTATAAAGATACCAGGCGTTTCCCCC
TGGAAGCTCCCTCGTGCGCTCTCCTGTTCCGACCCTGCCGCTTACCGGATACCTGTCCGCCTTTCTCCCT
TCGGGAAGCGTGGCGCTTTCTCATAGCTCACGCTGTAGGTATCTCAGTTCGGTGTAGGTCGTTCGCTCCA
AGCTGGGCTGTGTGCACGAACCCCCCGTTCAGCCCGACCGCTGCGCCTTATCCGGTAACTATCGTCTTGA
GTCCAACCCGGTAAGACACGACTTATCGCCACTGGCAGCAGCCACTGGTAACAGGATTAGCAGAGCGAGG
TATGTAGGCGGTGCTACAGAGTTCTTGAAGTGGTGGCCTAACTACGGCTACACTAGAAGGACAGTATTTG
GTATCTGCGCTCTGCTGAAGCCAGTTACCTTCGGAAAAAGAGTTGGTAGCTCTTGATCCGGCAAACAAAC
CACCGCTGGTAGCGGTGGTTTTTTTGTTTGCAAGCAGCAGATTACGCGCAGAAAAAAAGGATCTCAAGAA
GATCCTTTGATCTTTTCTACGGGGTCTGACGCTCAGTGGAACGAAAACTCACGTTAAGGGATTTTGGTCA
TGCATGATATATCTCCCAATTTGTGTAGGGCTTATTATGCACGCTTAAAAATAATAAAAGCAGACTTGAC
CTGATAGTTTGGCTGTGAGCAATTATGTGCTTAGTGCATCTAACGCTTGAGTTAAGCCGCGCCGCGAAGC
GGCGTCGGCTTGAACGAATTTCTAGCTAGACATTATTTGCCGACTACCTTGGTGATCTCGCCTTTCACGT
AGTGGACAAATTCTTCCAACTGATCTGCGCGCGAGGCCAAGCGATCTTCTTCTTGTCCAAGATAAGCCTG
TCTAGCTTCAAGTATGACGGGCTGATACTGGGCCGGCAGGCGCTCCATTGCCCAGTCGGCAGCGACATCC
TTCGGCGCGATTTTGCCGGTTACTGCGCTGTACCAAATGCGGGACAACGTAAGCACTACATTTCGCTCAT
CGCCAGCCCAGTCGGGCGGCGAGTTCCATAGCGTTAAGGTTTCATTTAGCGCCTCAAATAGATCCTGTTC
AGGAACCGGATCAAAGAGTTCCTCCGCCGCTGGACCTACCAAGGCAACGCTATGTTCTCTTGCTTTTGTC
AGCAAGATAGCCAGATCAATGTCGATCGTGGCTGGCTCGAAGATACCTGCAAGAATGTCATTGCGCTGCC
ATTCTCCAAATTGCAGTTCGCGCTTAGCTGGATAACGCCACGGAATGATGTCGTCGTGCACAACAATGGT
GACTTCTACAGCGCGGAGAATCTCGCTCTCTCCAGGGGAAGCCGAAGTTTCCAAAAGGTCGTTGATCAAA
GCTCGCCGCGTTGTTTCATCAAGCCTTACGGTCACCGTAACCAGCAAATCAATATCACTGTGTGGCTTCA
GGCCGCCATCCACTGCGGAGCCGTACAAATGTACGGCCAGCAACGTCGGTTCGAGATGGCGCTCGATGAC
GCCAACTACCTCTGATAGTTGAGTCGATACTTCGGCGATCACCGCTTCCCCCATGATGTTTAACTTTGTT
TTAGGGCGACTGCCCTGCTGCGTAACATCGTTGCTGCTCCATAACATCAAACATCGACCCACGGCGTAAC
GCGCTTGCTGCTTGGATGCCCGAGGCATAGACTGTACCCCAAAAAAACAGTCATAACAAGCCATGAAAAC
CGCCACTGCGCCGTTACCACCGCTGCGTTCGGTCAAGGTTCTGGACCAGTTGCGTGAGCGCATACGCTAC
TTGCATTACAGCTTACGAACCGAACAGGCTTATGTCCACTGGGTTCGTGCCCGAATTGATCACAGGCAGC
AACGCTCTGTCATCGTTACAATCAACATGCTACCCTCCGCGAGATCATCCGTGTTTCAAACCCGGCAGCT
TAGTTGCCGTTCTTCCGAATAGCATCGGTAACATGAGCAAAGTCTGCCGCCTTACAACGGCTCTCCCGCT
GACGCCGTCCCGGACTGATGGGCTGCCTGTATCGAGTGGTGATTTTGTGCCGAGCTGCCGGTCGGGGAGC
TGTTGGCTGGCTGGTGGCAGGATATATTGTGGTGTAAACAAATTGACGCTTAGACAACTTAATAACACAT
TGCGGACGTTTTTAATGTACTGAATTAACGCCGAATTAGGCTGAATTTATTTCTGAATTCATCATGAGCG
GAGAATTAAGGGAGTCACGTTATGACCCCCGCCGATGACGCGGGACAAGCCGTTTTACGTTTGGAACTGA
CAGAACCGCAACGTTGAAGGAGCCACTCAGCCGCGGGTTTCTGGAGTTTAATGAGCTAAGCACATACGTC
AGAAACCATTATTGCGCGTTCAAAAGTCGCCTAAGGTCACTATCAGCTAGCAAATATTTCTTGTCAAAAA
TGCTCCACTGACGTTCCATAAATTCCCCTCGGTATCCAATTAGAGTCTCATATTCACTCTCAATCCAAAT
AATCTGCACCGGATCTGGATCGTTTCGCATGATTGAACAAGATGGATTGCACGCAGGTTCTCCGGCCGCT
TGGGTGGAGAGGCTATTCGGCTATGACTGGGCACAACAGACAATCGGCTGCTCTGATGCCGCCGTGTTCC
GGCTGTCAGCGCAGGGGCGCCCGGTTCTTTTTGTCAAGACCGACCTGTCCGGTGCCCTGAATGAACTGCA
GGACGAGGCAGCGCGGCTATCGTGGCTGGCCACGACGGGCGTTCCTTGCGCAGCTGTGCTCGACGTTGTC
ACTGAAGCGGGAAGGGACTGGCTGCTATTGGGCGAAGTGCCGGGGCAGGATCTCCTGTCATCTCACCTTG
CTCCTGCCGAGAAAGTATCCATCATGGCTGATGCAATGCGGCGGCTGCATACGCTTGATCCGGCTACCTG
CCCATTCGACCACCAAGCGAAACATCGCATCGAGCGAGCACGTACTCGGATGGAAGCCGGTCTTGTCGAT
CAGGATGATCTGGACGAAGAGCATCAGGGGCTCGCGCCAGCCGAACTGTTCGCCAGGCTCAAGGCGCGCA
TGCCCGACGGCGATGATCTCGTCGTGACCCATGGCGATGCCTGCTTGCCGAATATCATGGTGGAAAATGG
CCGCTTTTCTGGATTCATCGACTGTGGCCGGCTGGGTGTGGCGGACCGCTATCAGGACATAGCGTTGGCT
ACCCGTGATATTGCTGAAGAGCTTGGCGGCGAATGGGCTGACCGCTTCCTCGTGCTTTACGGTATCGCCG
CTCCCGATTCGCAGCGCATCGCCTTCTATCGCCTTCTTGACGAGTTCTTCTGAGCGGGACTCTGGGGTTC
GAAATGACCGACCAAGCGACGCCCAACCTGCCATCACGAGATTTCGATTCCACCGCCGCCTTCTATGAAA
GGTTGGGCTTCGGAATCGTTTTCCGGGACGCCGGCTGGATGATCCTCCAGCGCGGGGATCTCATGCTGGA
GTTCTTCGCCCACGGGATCTCTGCGGAACAGGCGGTCGAAGGTGCCGATATCATTACGACAGCAACGGCC
GACAAGCACAACGCCACGATCCTGAGCGACAATATGATCGGGCCCGGCGTCCACATCAACGGCGTCGGCG
GCGACTGCCCAGGCAAGACCGAGATGCACCGCGATATCTTGCTGCGTTCGGATATTTTCGTGGAGTTCCC
GCCACAGACCCGGATGATCCCCGATCGTTCAAACATTTGGCAATAAAGTTTCTTAAGATTGAATCCTGTT
GCCGGTCTTGCGATGATTATCATATAATTTCTGTTGAATTACGTTAAGCATGTAATAATTAACATGTAAT
GCATGACGTTATTTATGAGATGGGTTTTTATGATTAGAGTCCCGCAATTATACATTTAATACGCGATAGA
AAACAAAATATAGCGCGCAAACTAGGATAAATTATCGCGCGCGGTGTCATCTATGTTACTAGATCGGGAA
TTCAGAAATAGGCGCGCCCGGTTCAGAAGACCAGAGGGCTATTGAGACTTTTCAACAAAGGGTAATATCG
GGAAACCTCCTCGGATTCCATTGCCCAGCTATCTGTCACTTCATCGAAAGGACAGTAGAAAAGGAAGATG
GCTTCTACAAATGCCATCATTGCGATAAAGGAAAGGCTATCGTTCAAGATGCCTCTACCGACAGTGGTCC
CAAAGATGGACCCCCACCCACGAGGAACATCGTGGAAAAAGAAGACGTTCCAACCACGTCTTCAAAGCAA
GTGGATTGATGTGATACATGGTGGAGCACGACACTCTCGTCTACTCCAAGAATATCAAAGATACAGTCTC
AGAAGACCAGAGGGCTATTGAGACTTTTCAACAAAGGGTAATATCGGGAAACCTCCTCGGATTCCATTGC
CCAGCTATCTGTCACTTCATCGAAAGGACAGTAGAAAAGGAAGATGGCTTCTACAAATGCCATCATTGCG
ATAAAGGAAAGGCTATCGTTCAAGATGCCTCTACCGACAGTGGTCCCAAAGATGGACCCCCACCCACGAG
GAACATCGTGGAAAAAGAAGACGTTCCAACCACGTCTTCAAAGCAAGTGGATTGATGTGATATCTCCACT
GACGTAAGGGATGACGCACAATCCCACTATCCTTCGCAAGACCCTTCCTCTATATAAGGAAGTTCATTTC
ATTTGGAGAGGACCTCGAGGCTAGCATCAACCATGTACCCATACGATGTTCCTGACTATGCCGGTACCGA
GCTCGGATCCACCATGGCTAGCTGGAGCCACCCGCAGTTCGAGAAAGGTGGAGGTTCCGGAGGTGGATCG
GGAGGTGGATCGTGGAGCCACCCGCAGTTCGAAAAAGCGGCCGATATCACAAGTTTGTACAAAAAAGCTG
AACGAGAAACGTAAAATGATATAAATATCAATATATTAAATTAGATTTTGCATAAAAAACAGACTACATA
ATACTGTAAAACACAACATATCCAGTCACTATGGCGGCCGCATTAGGCACCCCAGGCTTTACACTTTATG
CTTCCGGCTCGTATAATGTGTGGATTTTGAGTTAGGATCCGTCGAGATTTTCAGGAGCTAAGGAAGCTAA
AATGGAGAAAAAAATCACTGGATATACCACCGTTGATATATCCCAATGGCATCGTAAAGAACATTTTGAG
GCATTTCAGTCAGTTGCTCAATGTACCTATAACCAGACCGTTCAGCTGGATATTACGGCCTTTTTAAAGA
CCGTAAAGAAAAATAAGCACAAGTTTTATCCGGCCTTTATTCACATTCTTGCCCGCCTGATGAATGCTCA
TCCGGAATTCCGTATGGCAATGAAAGACGGTGAGCTGGTGATATGGGATAGTGTTCACCCTTGTTACACC
GTTTTCCATGAGCAAACTGAAACGTTTTCATCGCTCTGGAGTGAATACCACGACGATTTCCGGCAGTTTC
TACACATATATTCGCAAGATGTGGCGTGTTACGGTGAAAACCTGGCCTATTTCCCTAAAGGGTTTATTGA
GAATATGTTTTTCGTCTCAGCCAATCCCTGGGTGAGTTTCACCAGTTTTGATTTAAACGTGGCCAATATG
GACAACTTCTTCGCCCCCGTTTTCACCATGGGCAAATATTATACGCAAGGCGACAAGGTGCTGATGCCGC
TGGCGATTCAGGTTCATCATGCCGTTTGTGATGGCTTCCATGTCGGCAGAATGCTTAATGAATTACAACA
GTACTGCGATGAGTGGCAGGGCGGGGCGTAAAGATCTGGATCCGGCTTACTAAAAGCCAGATAACAGTAT
GCGTATTTGCGCGCTGATTTTTGCGGTATAAGAATATATACTGATATGTATACCCGAAGTATGTCAAAAA
GAGGTATGCTATGAAGCAGCGTATTACAGTGACAGTTGACAGCGACAGCTATCAGTTGCTCAAGGCATAT
ATGATGTCAATATCTCCGGTCTGGTAAGCACAACCATGCAGAATGAAGCCCGTCGTCTGCGTGCCGAACG
CTGGAAAGCGGAAAATCAGGAAGGGATGGCTGAGGTCGCCCGGTTTATTGAAATGAACGGCTCTTTTGCT
GACGAGAACAGGGGCTGGTGAAATGCAGTTTAAGGTTTACACCTATAAAAGAGAGAGCCGTTATCGTCTG
TTTGTGGATGTACAGAGTGATATTATTGACACGCCCGGGCGACGGATGGTGATCCCCCTGGCCAGTGCAC
GTCTGCTGTCAGATAAAGTCTCCCGTGAACTTTACCCGGTGGTGCATATCGGGGATGAAAGCTGGCGCAT
GATGACCACCGATATGGCCAGTGTGCCGGTCTCCGTTATCGGGGAAGAAGTGGCTGATCTCAGCCACCGC
GAAAATGACATCAAAAACGCCATTAACCTGATGTTCTGGGGAATATAAATGTCAGGCTCCCTTATACACA
GCCAGTCTGCAGGTCGACCATAGTGACTGGATATGTTGTGTTTTACAGTATTATGTAGTCTGTTTTTTAT
GCAAAATCTAATTTAATATATTGATATTTATATCATTTTACGTTTCTCGTTCAGCTTTCTTGTACAAAGT
GGTTTAGTAATGAACCGGTCCACCACCACCACCACCACTAATCTAGAGTCCGCAAAAATCACCAGTCTCT
CTCTACAAATCTATCTCTCTCTATTTTTCTCCAGAATAATGTGTGAGTAGTTCCCAGATAAGGGAATTAG
GGTTCTTATAGGGTTTCGCTCATGTGTTGAGCATATAAGAAACCCTTAGTATGTATTTGTATTTGTAAAA
TACTTCTATCAATAAAATTTCTAATTCCTAAAACCAAAATCCAGTGACCGGGCGGCCGCCACCGCGGTGG
AGGGGGATCAGATTGTCGTTTCCCGCCTTCAGTTTAAACTATCAGTGTTTGACAGGATATATTGGCGGGT
AAACCTAAGAGAAAAGAGCGTTTATTAGAATAATCGGATATTTAAAAGGGCGTGAAA
